>Addgene plasmid #211004 | pHTN-HaloTag_BOP1:1-746 | addgene full sequence | sequence record 423342 | Addgene NGS Result
TCAATATTGGCCATTAGCCATATTATTCATTGGTTATATAGCATAAATCAATATTGGCTATTGGCCATTG
CATACGTTGTATCTATATCATAATATGTACATTTATATTGGCTCATGTCCAATATGACCGCCATGTTGGC
ATTGATTATTGACTAGTTATTAATAGTAATCAATTACGGGGTCATTAGTTCATAGCCCATATATGGAGTT
CCGCGTTACATAACTTACGGTAAATGGCCCGCCTGGCTGACCGCCCAACGACCCCCGCCCATTGACGTCA
ATAATGACGTATGTTCCCATAGTAACGCCAATAGGGACTTTCCATTGACGTCAATGGGTGGAGTATTTAC
GGTAAACTGCCCACTTGGCAGTACATCAAGTGTATCATATGCCAAGTCCGCCCCCTATTGACGTCAATGA
CGGTAAATGGCCCGCCTGGCATTATGCCCAGTACATGACCTTACGGGACTTTCCTACTTGGCAGTACATC
TACGTATTAGTCATCGCTATTACCATGGTGATGCGGTTTTGGCAGTACACCAATGGGCGTGGATAGCGGT
TTGACTCACGGGGATTTCCAAGTCTCCACCCCATTGACGTCAATGGGAGTTTGTTTTGGCACCAAAATCA
ACGGGACTTTCCAAAATGTCGTAATAACCCCGCCCCGTTGACGCAAATGGGCGGTAGGCGTGTACGGTGG
GAGGTCTATATAAGCAGAGCTGGTTTAGTGAACCGTCAGATCACTAGAAGCTTTATTGCGGTAGTTTATC
ACAGTTAAATTGCTAACGCAGTCAGTGCTTCTGACACAACAGTCTCGAACTTAAGCTGCAGAAGTTGGTC
GTGAGGCACTGGGCAGGTAAGTATCAAGGTTACAAGACAGGTTTAAGGAGACCAATAGAAACTGGGCTTG
TCGAGACAGAGAAGACTCTTGCGTTTCTGATAGGCACCTATTGGTCTTACTGACATCCACTTTGCCTTTC
TCTCCACAGGTGTCCACTCCCAGTTCAATTACAGCTCTTAAGGCTAGAGTATTAATACGACTCACTATAG
GGCTAGCAAAGCCACCATGGCAGAAATCGGTACTGGCTTTCCATTCGACCCCCATTATGTGGAAGTCCTG
GGCGAGCGCATGCACTACGTCGATGTTGGTCCGCGCGATGGCACCCCTGTGCTGTTCCTGCACGGTAACC
CGACCTCCTCCTACGTGTGGCGCAACATCATCCCGCATGTTGCACCGACCCATCGCTGCATTGCTCCAGA
CCTGATCGGTATGGGCAAATCCGACAAACCAGACCTGGGTTATTTCTTCGACGACCACGTCCGCTTCATG
GATGCCTTCATCGAAGCCCTGGGTCTGGAAGAGGTCGTCCTGGTCATTCACGACTGGGGCTCCGCTCTGG
GTTTCCACTGGGCCAAGCGCAATCCAGAGCGCGTCAAAGGTATTGCATTTATGGAGTTCATCCGCCCTAT
CCCGACCTGGGACGAATGGCCAGAATTTGCCCGCGAGACCTTCCAGGCCTTCCGCACCACCGACGTCGGC
CGCAAGCTGATCATCGATCAGAACGTTTTTATCGAGGGTACGCTGCCGATGGGTGTCGTCCGCCCGCTGA
CTGAAGTCGAGATGGACCATTACCGCGAGCCGTTCCTGAATCCTGTTGACCGCGAGCCACTGTGGCGCTT
CCCAAACGAGCTGCCAATCGCCGGTGAGCCAGCGAACATCGTCGCGCTGGTCGAAGAATACATGGACTGG
CTGCACCAGTCCCCTGTCCCGAAGCTGCTGTTCTGGGGCACCCCAGGCGTTCTGATCCCACCGGCCGAAG
CCGCTCGCCTGGCCAAAAGCCTGCCTAACTGCAAGGCTGTGGACATCGGCCCGGGTCTGAATCTGCTGCA
AGAAGACAACCCGGACCTGATCGGCAGCGAGATCGCGCGCTGGCTGTCGACGCTCGAGATTTCCGGCGAG
CCAACCACTGAGGATCTGTACTTTCAGAGCGATAACGCGATCGCTTCCGAATTCATGGCGGGTTCGCGGG
GTGCGGGGCGCACGGCGGCGCCGAGCGTGCGGCCGGAGAAGCGGCGGTCTGAGCCCGAACTGGAGCCTGA
GCCCGAGCCGGAGCCCCCCCTCCTCTGCACCTCTCCTCTCAGCCACAGCACCGGCAGCGATTCTGGCGTC
TCCGACAGCGAGGAGAGTGTGTTCTCAGGCCTGGAAGATTCCGGCAGTGACAGCAGTGAGGATGATGACG
AAGGCGACGAGGAGGGAGAGGACGGAGCCCTTGATGACGAGGGCCACAGTGGGATTAAAAAGACCACTGA
GGAGCAGGTGCAGGCCAGCACTCCTTGCCCGAGGACAGAGATGGCGAGCGCCCGGATTGGGGATGAGTAT
GCGGAGGACAGCTCTGATGAGGAGGACATCCGGAACACGGTGGGCAACGTGCCCTTGGAGTGGTACGATG
ACTTCCCCCACGTGGGCTACGACCTGGATGGCAGGCGCATCTACAAGCCCCTGCGGACCCGGGATGAGCT
GGACCAGTTCCTGGACAAGATGGACGATCCTGACTACTGGCGCACCGTGCAGGACCCGATGACAGGGCGG
GACCTGAGACTGACGGATGAGCAGGTGGCCCTGGTGCGGCGGCTGCAGAGTGGCCAGTTTGGGGATGTGG
GCTTCAACCCCTATGAGCCGGCTGTCGACTTCTTCAGCGGGGACGTCATGATCCACCCGGTGACCAACCG
CCCGGCCGACAAGCGCAGCTTCATCCCCTCCCTGGTGGAGAAGGAGAAGGTCTCTCGCATGGTGCACGCC
ATCAAGATGGGCTGGATCCAGCCTCGCCGGCCCCGAGACCCCACCCCCAGCTTCTATGACCTGTGGGCCC
AGGAGGACCCCAACGCCGTGCTCGGGCGCCACAAGATGCACGTACCTGCTCCCAAGCTGGCCCTGCCAGG
CCACGCCGAGTCGTACAACCCACCCCCTGAATACCTGCTCAGCGAGGAGGAGCGCTTGGCGTGGGAACAG
CAGGAGCCAGGCGAGAGGAAGCTGAGCTTTTTGCCACGCAAGTTCCCGAGCCTGCGGGCCGTGCCTGCCT
ACGGACGCTTCATCCAGGAACGCTTCGAGCGCTGCCTTGACCTGTACCTGTGCCCACGGCAGCGCAAGAT
GAGGGTGAATGTAGACCCTGAGGACCTCATCCCCAAGCTGCCTCGGCCGAGGGACCTGCAGCCCTTCCCC
ACGTGCCAGGCCCTGGTCTACAGGGGCCACAGTGACCTTGTCCGGTGCCTCAGTGTCTCTCCTGGGGGCC
AGTGGCTGGTTTCAGGCTCTGACGACGGCTCCCTGCGGCTCTGGGAGGTGGCCACTGCCCGCTGTGTGAG
GACTGTTCCCGTGGGGGGCGTGGTGAAGAGTGTGGCCTGGAACCCCAGCCCCGCTGTCTGCCTGGTGGCT
GCAGCCGTGGAGGACTCGGTGCTGCTGCTGAACCCAGCTCTGGGGGACCGGCTGGTGGCGGGCAGCACAG
ATCAGCTGTTGAGCGCCTTCGTCCCGCCTGAGGAGCCCCCCTTGCAGCCGGCCCGCTGGCTGGAGGCCTC
AGAGGAGGAGCGCCAAGTGGGCCTGCGGCTGCGCATCTGCCACGGGAAGCCAGTGACGCAGGTGACCTGG
CACGGGCGTGGGGACTACCTGGCCGTGGTGCTGGCCACCCAAGGCCACACCCAGGTGCTGATTCACCAGC
TGAGCCGTCGCCGCAGCCAGAGTCCGTTCCGCCGCAGCCACGGACAGGTGCAGCGAGTGGCCTTCCACCC
TGCCCGGCCCTTCCTGTTGGTGGCGTCCCAGCGCAGCGTCCGCCTCTACCACCTGCTGCGCCAGGAGCTC
ACCAAGAAGCTGATGCCCAACTGCAAGTGGGTGTCCAGCCTGGCGGTGCACCCTGCAGGTGACAACGTCA
TCTGTGGGAGCTACGATAGCAAGCTGGTGTGGTTTGACCTGGATCTTTCCACCAAGCCATACAGGATGCT
GAGACACCACAAGAAGGCTCTGCGGGCTGTGGCCTTCCACCCGCGGTACCCACTCTTTGCGTCAGGCTCG
GACGACGGCAGTGTCATCGTCTGCCATGGCATGGTGTACAATGACCTTCTGCAGAACCCCTTGCTGGTGC
CCGTCAAGGTGCTGAAGGGACACGTGCTGACCCGAGATCTGGGAGTGCTGGACGTCATCTTCCACCCCAC
CCAGCCGTGGGTCTTCTCCTCGGGGGCAGACGGGACTGTCCGCCTCTTCACCTAGGATATCTAGATTTGG
GCCCAATTCCTGCAGGATTTTGCGGCCGCTTGCTGAGTTGGCTGCTGCCACCGCTGAGCAATAACTAGCA
TAACCCCTTGGCCGCTTCGAGCAGACATGATAAGATACATTGATGAGTTTGGACAAACCACAACTAGAAT
GCAGTGAAAAAAATGCTTTATTTGTGAAATTTGTGATGCTATTGCTTTATTTGTAACCATTATAAGCTGC
AATAAACAAGTTAACAACAACAATTGCATTCATTTTATGTTTCAGGTTCAGGGGGAGATGTGGGAGGTTT
TTTTAAGCAAGTAAAACCTCTACAAATGTGGTAAAATCGAATTTTAACAAAATATTAACGCTTACAATTT
CCTGATGCGGTATTTTCTCCTTACGCATCTGTGCGGTATTTCACACCGCATACGCGGATCTGCGCAGCAC
CATGGCCTGAAATAACCTCTGAAAGAGGAACTTGGTTAGGTACCTTCTGAGGCGGAAAGAACCAGCTGTG
GAATGTGTGTCAGTTAGGGTGTGGAAAGTCCCCAGGCTCCCCAGCAGGCAGAAGTATGCAAAGCATGCAT
CTCAATTAGTCAGCAACCAGGTGTGGAAAGTCCCCAGGCTCCCCAGCAGGCAGAAGTATGCAAAGCATGC
ATCTCAATTAGTCAGCAACCATAGTCCCGCCCCTAACTCCGCCCATCCCGCCCCTAACTCCGCCCAGTTC
CGCCCATTCTCCGCCCCATGGCTGACTAATTTTTTTTATTTATGCAGAGGCCGAGGCCGCCTCGGCCTCT
GAGCTATTCCAGAAGTAGTGAGGAGGCTTTTTTGGAGGCCTAGGCTTTTGCAAAAAGCTTGATTCTTCTG
ACACAACAGTCTCGAACTTAAGGCTAGAGCCACCATGATTGAACAAGATGGATTGCACGCAGGTTCTCCG
GCCGCTTGGGTGGAGAGGCTATTCGGCTATGACTGGGCACAACAGACAATCGGCTGCTCTGATGCCGCCG
TGTTCCGGCTGTCAGCGCAGGGGCGCCCGGTTCTTTTTGTCAAGACCGACCTGTCCGGTGCCCTGAATGA
ACTGCAGGACGAGGCAGCGCGGCTATCGTGGCTGGCCACGACGGGCGTTCCTTGCGCAGCTGTGCTCGAC
GTTGTCACTGAAGCGGGAAGGGACTGGCTGCTATTGGGCGAAGTGCCGGGGCAGGATCTCCTGTCATCTC
ACCTTGCTCCTGCCGAGAAAGTATCCATCATGGCTGATGCAATGCGGCGGCTGCATACGCTTGATCCGGC
TACCTGCCCATTCGACCACCAAGCGAAACATCGCATCGAGCGAGCACGTACTCGGATGGAAGCCGGTCTT
GTCGATCAGGATGATCTGGACGAAGAGCATCAGGGGCTCGCGCCAGCCGAACTGTTCGCCAGGCTCAAGG
CGCGCATGCCCGACGGCGAGGATCTCGTCGTGACCCATGGCGATGCCTGCTTGCCGAATATCATGGTGGA
AAATGGCCGCTTTTCTGGATTCATCGACTGTGGCCGGCTGGGTGTGGCGGACCGCTATCAGGACATAGCG
TTGGCTACCCGTGATATTGCTGAAGAGCTTGGCGGCGAATGGGCTGACCGCTTCCTCGTGCTTTACGGTA
TCGCCGCTCCCGATTCGCAGCGCATCGCCTTCTATCGCCTTCTTGACGAGTTCTTCTGAGCGGGACTCTG
GGGTTCGAAATGACCGACCAAGCGACGCCCAACCTGCCATCACGATGGCCGCAATAAAATATCTTTATTT
TCATTACATCTGTGTGTTGGTTTTTTGTGTGAATCGATAGCGATAAGGATCCTCTTTGCGCTTGCGTTTT
CCCTTGTCCAGATAGCCCAGTAGCTGACATTCATCCGGGGTCAGCACCGTTTCTGCGGACTGGCTTTCTA
CGTAATGGTTTCTTAGACGTCAGGTGGCACTTTTCGGGGAAATGTGCGCGGAACCCCTATTTGTTTATTT
TTCTAAATACATTCAAATATGTATCCGCTCATGAGACAATAACCCTGATAAATGCTTCAATAATATTGAA
AAAGGAAGAGTATGAGTATTCAACATTTCCGTGTCGCCCTTATTCCCTTTTTTGCGGCATTTTGCCTTCC
TGTTTTTGCTCACCCAGAAACGCTGGTGAAAGTAAAAGATGCTGAAGATCAGTTGGGTGCACGAGTGGGT
TACATCGAACTGGATCTCAACAGCGGTAAGATCCTTGAGAGTTTTCGCCCCGAAGAACGTTTTCCAATGA
TGAGCACTTTCAAAGTTCTGCTATGTGGCGCGGTATTATCCCGTATTGACGCCGGGCAAGAGCAACTCGG
TCGCCGCATACACTATTCTCAGAATGACTTGGTTGAGTACTCACCAGTCACAGAAAAGCATCTTACGGAT
GGCATGACAGTAAGAGAATTATGCAGTGCTGCCATAACCATGAGTGATAACACTGCGGCCAACTTACTTC
TGACAACTATCGGAGGACCGAAGGAGCTAACCGCTTTTTTGCACAACATGGGGGATCATGTAACTCGCCT
TGATCGTTGGGAACCGGAGCTGAATGAAGCCATACCAAACGACGAGCGTGACACCACGATGCCTGTAGCA
ATGGCAACAACGTTGCGCAAACTATTAACTGGCGAACTACTTACTCTAGCTTCCCGGCAACAATTAATAG
ACTGGATGGAGGCGGATAAAGTTGCAGGACCACTTCTGCGCTCGGCCCTTCCGGCTGGCTGGTTTATTGC
TGATAAATCTGGAGCCGGTGAGCGTGGGTCTCGCGGTATCATTGCAGCACTGGGGCCAGATGGTAAGCCC
TCCCGTATCGTAGTTATCTACACGACGGGGAGTCAGGCAACTATGGATGAACGAAATAGACAGATCGCTG
AGATAGGTGCCTCACTGATTAAGCATTGGTAATTCGAAATGACCGACCAAGCGACGCCCAACCGGTATCA
GCTCACTCAAAGGCGGTAATACGGTTATCCACAGAATCAGGGGATAACGCAGGAAAGAACATGTGAGCAA
AAGGCCAGCAAAAGGCCAGGAACCGTAAAAAGGCCGCGTTGCTGGCGTTTTTCCATAGGCTCCGCCCCCC
TGACGAGCATCACAAAAATCGACGCTCAAGTCAGAGGTGGCGAAACCCGACAGGACTATAAAGATACCAG
GCGTTTCCCCCTGGAAGCTCCCTCGTGCGCTCTCCTGTTCCGACCCTGCCGCTTACCGGATACCTGTCCG
CCTTTCTCCCTTCGGGAAGCGTGGCGCTTTCTCATAGCTCACGCTGTAGGTATCTCAGTTCGGTGTAGGT
CGTTCGCTCCAAGCTGGGCTGTGTGCACGAACCCCCCGTTCAGCCCGACCGCTGCGCCTTATCCGGTAAC
TATCGTCTTGAGTCCAACCCGGTAAGACACGACTTATCGCCACTGGCAGCAGCCACTGGTAACAGGATTA
GCAGAGCGAGGTATGTAGGCGGTGCTACAGAGTTCTTGAAGTGGTGGCCTAACTACGGCTACACTAGAAG
GACAGTATTTGGTATCTGCGCTCTGCTGAAGCCAGTTACCTTCGGAAAAAGAGTTGGTAGCTCTTGATCC
GGCAAACAAACCACCGCTGGTAGCGGTGGTTTTTTTGTTTGCAAGCAGCAGATTACGCGCAGAAAAAAAG
GATTTCAAGAAGATCCTTTGATCTTTTCTACGGGGTCTGACGCTCAGTGGAACGAAAACTCACGTTAAGG
GATTTTGGTCATGAGATTATCAAAAAGGATCTTCACCTAGATCCTTTTATAGTCCGGAAATACAGGAACG
CACGCTGGATGGCCCTTCGCTGGGATGGTGAAACCATGAAAAATGGCAGCTTCAGTGGATTAAGTGGGGG
TAATGTGGCCTGTACCCTCTGGTTGCATAGGTATTCATACGGTTAAAATTTATCAGGCGCGATTGCGGCA
GTTTTTCGGGTGGTTTGTTGCCATTTTTACCTGTCTGCTGCCGTGATCGCGCTGAACGCGTTTTAGCGGT
GCGTACAATTAAGGGATTATGGTAAATCCACTTACTGTCTGCCCTCGTAGCCATCGAGATAAACCGCAGT
ACTCCGGCCACGATGCGTCCGGCGTAGAGGATCGAGATCT
Features (pLannotate 1.2.2; 21 found; start..end, strand, type, name):
    140..517     +  enhancer       CMV enhancer: human cytomegalovirus immediate early enhancer
    519..718     +  promoter       CMV promoter: human cytomegalovirus (CMV) immediate early promoter
    857..989     +  intron         chimeric intron: chimera between introns from human β-globin and immunoglobulin heavy chain genes
   1033..1051    +  promoter       T7 promoter: promoter for bacteriophage T7 RNA polymerase
   1067..1957    +  CDS            HaloTag®: modified bacterial dehalogenase that forms covalent bonds with chloroalkane derivatives
   1970..1990    +  CDS            TEV site: tobacco etch virus (TEV) protease recognition and cleavage site
   2015..4252    +  CDS            BOP1: BOP1_HUMAN - Also known as KIAA0124. Experimental evidence at protein level: Swiss-Prot protein existence level 1. Component of the PeBoW complex, which is required for maturation of 28S and 5.8S ribosomal RNAs and formation of the 60S ribosome. From Homo sapiens (Human).
   4302..4327    +  CDS            SET1 (fragment): solubility-enhancement tag derived from T7 phage gene 10B
   4335..4351    +  terminator     T7 terminator (fragment): transcription terminator for bacteriophage T7 RNA polymerase
   4371..4492    -  polyA_signal   SV40 poly(A) signal: SV40 polyadenylation signal
   4515..4583    -  CDS            large T antigen (fragment): large T antigen from SV40 (simian virus 40)
   4588..4620    +  rep_origin     M13 ori (fragment): M13 bacteriophage origin of replication; arrow indicates direction of (+) strand synthesis
   4621..4672    -  misc_feature   bom (fragment): basis of mobility region from pBR322
   4737..5094    +  promoter       SV40 promoter: SV40 enhancer and early promoter
   5145..5936    +  CDS            neo: KKA2_KLEPN - Also known as kan, nptII. Experimental evidence at protein level: Swiss-Prot protein existence level 1. Resistance to kanamycin, neomycin, paromomycin, ribostamycin, butirosin and gentamicin B. From Klebsiella pneumoniae.
   6003..6051    +  polyA_signal   poly(A) signal: synthetic polyadenylation signal
   6072..6164    -  CDS            tnpA (fragment): TN5P_ECOLX - Also known as tnp. Experimental evidence at protein level: Swiss-Prot protein existence level 1. Mediates transposition of transposon Tn5 by a 'cut and paste' mechanism. First, the monomeric transposase binds the 19 bp inverted DNA repeats flanking the transposon. Then, dimerization of the DNA- bound transposase creates a synaptic DNA complex. After nicking of the first DNA strand, excision of the transposon proceeds through a series of intermediates. The transposase then mediates the insertion of the transposon at a new site by strand transfer. The activity of the wild- type tran
   6207..6311    +  promoter       AmpR promoter: bla
   6312..7172    +  CDS            AmpR: β-lactamase; bla; confers resistance to ampicillin, carbenicillin, and related antibiotics
   7330..7918    -  rep_origin     ori: high-copy-number ColE1/pMB1/pBR322/pUC origin of replication
   8034..8317    +  misc_feature   cer region: ColE1-derived recombination site that helps to maintain plasmids as monomers
