[The description below was written by a language model from this plasmid's Addgene catalogue record and pLannotate feature annotations shown in this document.]
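Description:
pHTN-HaloTag_BOP1:1-746 is a mammalian expression plasmid of about 8.4 kb built on Promega's pHTN-HaloTag backbone. It is propagated in E. coli as a high-copy plasmid through a ColE1/pUC-type origin with ampicillin selection (AmpR under its own bla promoter), and a ColE1 cer site helps keep the plasmid monomeric. For selection in mammalian cells, a separate cassette places the neomycin phosphotransferase gene under the SV40 enhancer/early promoter with a synthetic poly(A) signal, allowing G418 selection of stable transfectants.

The payload is the full-length, wild-type human BOP1 coding sequence (residues M1–T746, 2,238 bp), derived from a Mammalian Gene Collection clone and inserted by ligation-independent cloning between retained EcoRI and EcoRV sites. BOP1 is a WD40 repeat-containing component of the PeBoW complex, which is needed for maturation of 28S and 5.8S rRNA and formation of the 60S ribosomal subunit. Transcription is driven by the CMV immediate-early enhancer and promoter, followed by a chimeric β-globin/immunoglobulin intron that generally improves expression, and ends at an SV40 poly(A) signal. A T7 promoter upstream of the open reading frame also permits in vitro transcription. The protein carries an N-terminal HaloTag, a modified bacterial dehalogenase that bonds covalently to chloroalkane ligands, joined to BOP1 through a linker with a TEV protease site so the tag can be removed.

The remaining short fragment annotations in the feature table (SET1, large T antigen, M13 ori, bom, tnpA) appear to be backbone remnants rather than functional elements. The construct was deposited with a study evaluating the ligandability of WD40 repeat proteins. The record does not state the specific assay, but HaloTag fusions are commonly used for fluorescent labelling, pull-down or cellular target-engagement experiments.
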