Addgene plasmid #211004: pHTN-HaloTag_BOP1:1-746
Purpose: Mammalian expression of full-length human BOP1. N-terminal HaloTag.
Depositing lab: Cheryl Arrowsmith. Depositing organization: University of Toronto. Publication: A Target Class Ligandability Evaluation of WD40 Repeat-Containing Proteins. Ackloo S, Li F, Szewczyk M, Seitova A, Loppnau P, Zeng H, Xu J, Ahmad S, Arnautova YA, Baghaie AJ, Beldar S, Bolotokova A, Centrella PA, Chau I, Clark MA, Cuozzo JW, Dehghani-Tafti S, Disch JS, Dong A, Dumas A, Feng JA, Ghiabi P, Gibson E, Gilmer J, Goldman B, Green SR, Guie MA, Guilinger JP, Harms N, Herasymenko O, Houliston S, Hutchinson A, Kearnes S, Keefe AD, Kimani SW, Kramer T, Kutera M, Kwak HA, Lento C, Li Y, Liu J, Loup J, Machado RAC, Mulhern CJ, Perveen S, Righetto GL, Riley P, Shrestha S, Sigel EA, Silva M, Sintchak MD, Slakman BL, Taylor RD, Thompson J, Torng W, Underkoffler C, von Rechenberg M, Walsh RT, Watson I, Wilson DJ, Wolf E, Yadav M, Yazdi AK, Zhang J, Zhang Y, Santhakumar V, Edwards AM, Barsyte-Lovejoy D, Schapira M, Brown PJ, Halabelian L, Arrowsmith CH. J Med Chem. 2025 Jan 23;68(2):1092-1112. doi: 10.1021/acs.jmedchem.4c02010. Epub 2024 Nov 4. PubMed 39495097.
Backbone
  Vector backbone: pHTN-HaloTag
  Backbone manufacturer: Promega
  Vector type: Mammalian Expression
  Selectable markers: Neomycin (select with G418)
Growth in bacteria
  Bacterial resistance: Ampicillin, 100 μg/mL
  Growth temperature: 37°C
  Growth strain: DH5alpha
  Copy number: High Copy
Gene/Insert
  Gene/Insert name: BOP1:M1-T746
  Species: H. sapiens (human)
  Insert size (bp): 2238
  Mutation: wild type
  Entrez Gene: BOP1
  Promoter: CMV
  Tag / fusion protein: HaloTag (N terminal on insert)
  Cloning method: Ligation Independent Cloning
  Sequencing primers: 5′ ACCTGATCGGCAGCGAGATC; 3′ CTTATCATGTCTGCTCGAAG
Resource information
  A portion of this plasmid was derived from a plasmid made by: Mammalian Gene Collection (BC013787.1)
Terms and licenses: Academic/Nonprofit Terms; Industry Terms: Not Available to Industry
Depositor comments: 5' Cloning Site: EcoR1 (not destroyed), 3' Cloning Site: EcoRV (not destroyed). N terminal tag: maeigtgfpfdphyvevlgermhyvdvgprdgtpvlflhgnptssyvwrniiphvapthrciapdligmgksdkpdlgyffddhvrfmdafiealgleevvlvihdwgsalgfhwakrnpervkgiafmefirpiptwdewpefaretfqafrttdvgrkliidqnvfiegtlpmgvvrpltevemdhyrepflnpvdreplwrfpnelpiagepanivalveeymdwlhqspvpkllfwgtpgvlippaeaarlakslpnckavdigpglnllqednpdligseiarwlstleisgepttedlyfqsdnaiasef.
How to cite: pHTN-HaloTag_BOP1:1-746 was a gift from Cheryl Arrowsmith (Addgene plasmid # 211004 ; http://n2t.net/addgene:211004 ; RRID:Addgene_211004)
