>Addgene plasmid #211004 | pHTN-HaloTag_BOP1:1-746 | depositor partial sequence | sequence record 411488 | Insert sequence
ATGGCGGGTTCGCGGGGTGCGGGGCGCACGGCGGCGCCGAGCGTGCGGCCGGAGAAGCGGCGGTCTGAGC
CCGAACTGGAGCCTGAGCCCGAGCCGGAGCCCCCCCTCCTCTGCACCTCTCCTCTCAGCCACAGCACCGG
CAGCGATTCTGGCGTCTCCGACAGCGAGGAGAGTGTGTTCTCAGGCCTGGAAGATTCCGGCAGTGACAGC
AGTGAGGATGATGACGAAGGCGACGAGGAGGGAGAGGACGGAGCCCTTGATGACGAGGGCCACAGTGGGA
TTAAAAAGACCACTGAGGAGCAGGTGCAGGCCAGCACTCCTTGCCCGAGGACAGAGATGGCGAGCGCCCG
GATTGGGGATGAGTATGCGGAGGACAGCTCTGATGAGGAGGACATCCGGAACACGGTGGGCAACGTGCCC
TTGGAGTGGTACGATGACTTCCCCCACGTGGGCTACGACCTGGATGGCAGGCGCATCTACAAGCCCCTGC
GGACCCGGGATGAGCTGGACCAGTTCCTGGACAAGATGGACGATCCTGACTACTGGCGCACCGTGCAGGA
CCCGATGACAGGGCGGGACCTGAGACTGACGGATGAGCAGGTGGCCCTGGTGCGGCGGCTGCAGAGTGGC
CAGTTTGGGGATGTGGGCTTCAACCCCTATGAGCCGGCTGTCGACTTCTTCAGCGGGGACGTCATGATCC
ACCCGGTGACCAACCGCCCGGCCGACAAGCGCAGCTTCATCCCCTCCCTGGTGGAGAAGGAGAAGGTCTC
TCGCATGGTGCACGCCATCAAGATGGGCTGGATCCAGCCTCGCCGGCCCCGAGACCCCACCCCCAGCTTC
TATGACCTGTGGGCCCAGGAGGACCCCAACGCCGTGCTCGGGCGCCACAAGATGCACGTACCTGCTCCCA
AGCTGGCCCTGCCAGGCCACGCCGAGTCGTACAACCCACCCCCTGAATACCTGCTCAGCGAGGAGGAGCG
CTTGGCGTGGGAACAGCAGGAGCCAGGCGAGAGGAAGCTGAGCTTTTTGCCACGCAAGTTCCCGAGCCTG
CGGGCCGTGCCTGCCTACGGACGCTTCATCCAGGAACGCTTCGAGCGCTGCCTTGACCTGTACCTGTGCC
CACGGCAGCGCAAGATGAGGGTGAATGTAGACCCTGAGGACCTCATCCCCAAGCTGCCTCGGCCGAGGGA
CCTGCAGCCCTTCCCCACGTGCCAGGCCCTGGTCTACAGGGGCCACAGTGACCTTGTCCGGTGCCTCAGT
GTCTCTCCTGGGGGCCAGTGGCTGGTTTCAGGCTCTGACGACGGCTCCCTGCGGCTCTGGGAGGTGGCCA
CTGCCCGCTGTGTGAGGACTGTTCCCGTGGGGGGCGTGGTGAAGAGTGTGGCCTGGAACCCCAGCCCCGC
TGTCTGCCTGGTGGCTGCAGCCGTGGAGGACTCGGTGCTGCTGCTGAACCCAGCTCTGGGGGACCGGCTG
GTGGCGGGCAGCACAGATCAGCTGTTGAGCGCCTTCGTCCCGCCTGAGGAGCCCCCCTTGCAGCCGGCCC
GCTGGCTGGAGGCCTCAGAGGAGGAGCGCCAAGTGGGCCTGCGGCTGCGCATCTGCCACGGGAAGCCAGT
GACGCAGGTGACCTGGCACGGGCGTGGGGACTACCTGGCCGTGGTGCTGGCCACCCAAGGCCACACCCAG
GTGCTGATTCACCAGCTGAGCCGTCGCCGCAGCCAGAGTCCGTTCCGCCGCAGCCACGGACAGGTGCAGC
GAGTGGCCTTCCACCCTGCCCGGCCCTTCCTGTTGGTGGCGTCCCAGCGCAGCGTCCGCCTCTACCACCT
GCTGCGCCAGGAGCTCACCAAGAAGCTGATGCCCAACTGCAAGTGGGTGTCCAGCCTGGCGGTGCACCCT
GCAGGTGACAACGTCATCTGTGGGAGCTACGATAGCAAGCTGGTGTGGTTTGACCTGGATCTTTCCACCA
AGCCATACAGGATGCTGAGACACCACAAGAAGGCTCTGCGGGCTGTGGCCTTCCACCCGCGGTACCCACT
CTTTGCGTCAGGCTCGGACGACGGCAGTGTCATCGTCTGCCATGGCATGGTGTACAATGACCTTCTGCAG
AACCCCTTGCTGGTGCCCGTCAAGGTGCTGAAGGGACACGTGCTGACCCGAGATCTGGGAGTGCTGGACG
TCATCTTCCACCCCACCCAGCCGTGGGTCTTCTCCTCGGGGGCAGACGGGACTGTCCGCCTCTTCACC
